LOCUS       Exported 5604 bp ds-DNA circular SYN 12-MAY-2021
DEFINITION  Expression of mouse codon-optimized PhiC31 recombinase with bovine
            growth hormone polyadenylation (bpA) sequence..
ACCESSION   .
VERSION     .
KEYWORDS    pPGKPhiC31obpA
SOURCE      synthetic DNA construct
  ORGANISM  synthetic DNA construct
REFERENCE   1 (bases 1 to 5604)
  AUTHORS   Raymond CS, Soriano P
  TITLE     High-Efficiency FLP and PhiC31 Site-Specific Recombination in
            Mammalian Cells.
  JOURNAL   PLoS ONE. 2007 . 2():e162.
  PUBMED    17225864
REFERENCE   2 (bases 1 to 5604)
  AUTHORS   .
  TITLE     Direct Submission
  JOURNAL   Exported May 12, 2021 from SnapGene Server 1.1.58
            http://www.snapgene.com
FEATURES             Location/Qualifiers
     source          1..5604
                     /organism="synthetic DNA construct"
                     /mol_type="other DNA"
     promoter        24..128
                     /gene="bla"
                     /label=AmpR promoter
     CDS             129..989
                     /codon_start=1
                     /gene="bla"
                     /product="beta-lactamase"
                     /label=AmpR
                     /note="confers resistance to ampicillin, carbenicillin, and
                     related antibiotics"
                     /translation="MSIQHFRVALIPFFAAFCLPVFAHPETLVKVKDAEDQLGARVGYI
                     ELDLNSGKILESFRPEERFPMMSTFKVLLCGAVLSRIDAGQEQLGRRIHYSQNDLVEYS
                     PVTEKHLTDGMTVRELCSAAITMSDNTAANLLLTTIGGPKELTAFLHNMGDHVTRLDRW
                     EPELNEAIPNDERDTTMPVAMATTLRKLLTGELLTLASRQQLIDWMEADKVAGPLLRSA
                     LPAGWFIADKSGAGERGSRGIIAALGPDGKPSRIVVIYTTGSQATMDERNRQIAEIGAS
                     LIKHW"
     primer_bind     complement(347..366)
                     /label=Amp-R
                     /note="Ampicillin resistance gene, reverse primer"
     rep_origin      1160..1748
                     /direction=RIGHT
                     /label=ori
                     /note="high-copy-number ColE1/pMB1/pBR322/pUC origin of
                     replication"
     primer_bind     1649..1668
                     /label=pBR322ori-F
                     /note="pBR322 origin, forward primer"
     primer_bind     1902..1919
                     /label=L4440
                     /note="L4440 vector, forward primer"
     protein_bind    2036..2057
                     /label=CAP binding site
                     /bound_moiety="E. coli catabolite activator protein"
                     /note="CAP binding activates transcription in the presence
                     of cAMP."
     promoter        2072..2102
                     /label=lac promoter
                     /note="promoter for the E. coli lac operon"
     protein_bind    2110..2126
                     /label=lac operator
                     /bound_moiety="lac repressor encoded by lacI"
                     /note="The lac repressor binds to the lac operator to
                     inhibit transcription in E. coli. This inhibition can be
                     relieved by adding lactose or
                     isopropyl-beta-D-thiogalactopyranoside (IPTG)."
     primer_bind     2115..2137
                     /label=M13/pUC Reverse
                     /note="In lacZ gene"
     primer_bind     2134..2150
                     /label=M13 rev
                     /note="common sequencing primer, one of multiple similar
                     variants"
     primer_bind     2134..2150
                     /label=M13 Reverse
                     /note="In lacZ gene. Also called M13-rev"
     primer_bind     2169..2189
                     /label=T3
                     /note="T3 promoter, forward primer"
     promoter        2171..2189
                     /label=T3 promoter
                     /note="promoter for bacteriophage T3 RNA polymerase"
     primer_bind     2217..2233
                     /label=pBluescriptKS
                     /note="For pBluescript vector"
     primer_bind     2218..2234
                     /label=KS primer
                     /note="common sequencing primer, one of multiple similar
                     variants"
     promoter        2259..2758
                     /label=PGK promoter
                     /note="mouse phosphoglycerate kinase 1 promoter"
     primer_bind     complement(2294..2317)
                     /label=MSCV-rev
                     /note="Murine stem cell virus, reverse primer"
     primer_bind     2691..2710
                     /label=mPGK-F
                     /note="Mouse PGK promoter, forward primer"
     regulatory      2768..2777
                     /regulatory_class="other"
                     /note="vertebrate consensus sequence for strong initiation
                     of translation (Kozak, 1987)"
     CDS             2774..4588
                     /codon_start=1
                     /product="integrase from phage phi-C31"
                     /label=phage phi-C31 integrase
                     /translation="MDTYAGAYDRQSRERENSSAASPATQRSANEDKAADLQREVERDG
                     GRFRFVGHFSEAPGTSAFGTAERPEFERILNECRAGRLNMIIVYDVSRFSRLKVMDAIP
                     IVSELLALGVTIVSTQEGVFRQGNVMDLIHLIMRLDASHKESSLKSAKILDTKNLQREL
                     GGYVGGKAPYGFELVSETKEITRNGRMVNVVINKLAHSTTPLTGPFEFEPDVIRWWWRE
                     IKTHKHLPFKPGSQAAIHPGSITGLCKRMDADAVPTRGETIGKKTASSAWDPATVMRIL
                     RDPRIAGFAAEVIYKKKPDGTPTTKIEGYRIQRDPITLRPVELDCGPIIEPAEWYELQA
                     WLDGRGRGKGLSRGQAILSAMDKLYCECGAVMTSKRGEESIKDSYRCRRRKVVDPSAPG
                     QHEGTCNVSMAALDKFVAERIFNKIRHAEGDEETLALLWEAARRFGKLTEAPEKSGERA
                     NLVAERADALNALEELYEDRAAGAYDGPVGRKHFRKQQAALTLRQQGAEERLAELEAAE
                     APKLPLDQWFPEDADADPTGPKSWWGRASVDDKRVFVGLFVDKIVVTKSTTGRGQGTPI
                     EKRASITWAKPPTDDDEDDAQDGTEDVAA"
     CDS             4589..4609
                     /codon_start=1
                     /product="nuclear localization signal of SV40 (simian virus
                     40) large T antigen"
                     /label=SV40 NLS
                     /translation="PKKKRKV"
     primer_bind     complement(4636..4653)
                     /label=BGH-rev
                     /note="Bovine growth hormone terminator, reverse primer.
                     Also called BGH reverse"
     polyA_signal    4642..4866
                     /label=bGH poly(A) signal
                     /note="bovine growth hormone polyadenylation signal"
     primer_bind     complement(4960..4979)
                     /label=T7
                     /note="T7 promoter, forward primer"
     promoter        complement(4961..4979)
                     /label=T7 promoter
                     /note="promoter for bacteriophage T7 RNA polymerase"
     primer_bind     complement(4989..5006)
                     /label=M13 Forward
                     /note="In lacZ gene. Also called M13-F20 or M13 (-21)
                     Forward"
     primer_bind     complement(4989..5005)
                     /label=M13 fwd
                     /note="common sequencing primer, one of multiple similar
                     variants"
     primer_bind     complement(4998..5020)
                     /label=M13/pUC Forward
                     /note="In lacZ gene"
     rep_origin      complement(5146..5601)
                     /direction=LEFT
                     /label=f1 ori
                     /note="f1 bacteriophage origin of replication; arrow
                     indicates direction of (+) strand synthesis"
     primer_bind     complement(5283..5304)
                     /label=F1ori-F
                     /note="F1 origin, forward primer"
     primer_bind     5495..5514
                     /label=F1ori-R
                     /note="F1 origin, reverse primer"
ORIGIN
        1 gtggcacttt tcggggaaat gtgcgcggaa cccctatttg tttatttttc taaatacatt
       61 caaatatgta tccgctcatg agacaataac cctgataaat gcttcaataa tattgaaaaa
      121 ggaagagtat gagtattcaa catttccgtg tcgcccttat tccctttttt gcggcatttt
      181 gccttcctgt ttttgctcac ccagaaacgc tggtgaaagt aaaagatgct gaagatcagt
      241 tgggtgcacg agtgggttac atcgaactgg atctcaacag cggtaagatc cttgagagtt
      301 ttcgccccga agaacgtttt ccaatgatga gcacttttaa agttctgcta tgtggcgcgg
      361 tattatcccg tattgacgcc gggcaagagc aactcggtcg ccgcatacac tattctcaga
      421 atgacttggt tgagtactca ccagtcacag aaaagcatct tacggatggc atgacagtaa
      481 gagaattatg cagtgctgcc ataaccatga gtgataacac tgcggccaac ttacttctga
      541 caacgatcgg aggaccgaag gagctaaccg cttttttgca caacatgggg gatcatgtaa
      601 ctcgccttga tcgttgggaa ccggagctga atgaagccat accaaacgac gagcgtgaca
      661 ccacgatgcc tgtagcaatg gcaacaacgt tgcgcaaact attaactggc gaactactta
      721 ctctagcttc ccggcaacaa ttaatagact ggatggaggc ggataaagtt gcaggaccac
      781 ttctgcgctc ggcccttccg gctggctggt ttattgctga taaatctgga gccggtgagc
      841 gtgggtctcg cggtatcatt gcagcactgg ggccagatgg taagccctcc cgtatcgtag
      901 ttatctacac gacggggagt caggcaacta tggatgaacg aaatagacag atcgctgaga
      961 taggtgcctc actgattaag cattggtaac tgtcagacca agtttactca tatatacttt
     1021 agattgattt aaaacttcat ttttaattta aaaggatcta ggtgaagatc ctttttgata
     1081 atctcatgac caaaatccct taacgtgagt tttcgttcca ctgagcgtca gaccccgtag
     1141 aaaagatcaa aggatcttct tgagatcctt tttttctgcg cgtaatctgc tgcttgcaaa
     1201 caaaaaaacc accgctacca gcggtggttt gtttgccgga tcaagagcta ccaactcttt
     1261 ttccgaaggt aactggcttc agcagagcgc agataccaaa tactgtcctt ctagtgtagc
     1321 cgtagttagg ccaccacttc aagaactctg tagcaccgcc tacatacctc gctctgctaa
     1381 tcctgttacc agtggctgct gccagtggcg ataagtcgtg tcttaccggg ttggactcaa
     1441 gacgatagtt accggataag gcgcagcggt cgggctgaac ggggggttcg tgcacacagc
     1501 ccagcttgga gcgaacgacc tacaccgaac tgagatacct acagcgtgag ctatgagaaa
     1561 gcgccacgct tcccgaaggg agaaaggcgg acaggtatcc ggtaagcggc agggtcggaa
     1621 caggagagcg cacgagggag cttccagggg gaaacgcctg gtatctttat agtcctgtcg
     1681 ggtttcgcca cctctgactt gagcgtcgat ttttgtgatg ctcgtcaggg gggcggagcc
     1741 tatggaaaaa cgccagcaac gcggcctttt tacggttcct ggccttttgc tggccttttg
     1801 ctcacatgtt ctttcctgcg ttatcccctg attctgtgga taaccgtatt accgcctttg
     1861 agtgagctga taccgctcgc cgcagccgaa cgaccgagcg cagcgagtca gtgagcgagg
     1921 aagcggaaga gcgcccaata cgcaaaccgc ctctccccgc gcgttggccg attcattaat
     1981 gcagctggca cgacaggttt cccgactgga aagcgggcag tgagcgcaac gcaattaatg
     2041 tgagttagct cactcattag gcaccccagg ctttacactt tatgcttccg gctcgtatgt
     2101 tgtgtggaat tgtgagcgga taacaatttc acacaggaaa cagctatgac catgattacg
     2161 ccaagcgcgc aattaaccct cactaaaggg aacaaaagct ggtaccgggc cccccctcga
     2221 ggtcgacggt atcgataagc ttgatatcga attctaccgg gtaggggagg cgcttttccc
     2281 aaggcagtct ggagcatgcg ctttagcagc cccgctgggc acttggcgct acacaagtgg
     2341 cctctggcct cgcacacatt ccacatccac cggtaggcgc caaccggctc cgttctttgg
     2401 tggccccttc gcgccacctt ctactcctcc cctagtcagg aagttccccc ccgccccgca
     2461 gctcgcgtcg tgcaggacgt gacaaatgga agtagcacgt ctcactagtc tcgtgcagat
     2521 ggacagcacc gctgagcaat ggaagcgggt aggcctttgg ggcagcggcc aatagcagct
     2581 ttgctccttc gctttctggg ctcagaggct gggaaggggt gggtccgggg gcgggctcag
     2641 gggcgggctc aggggcgggg cgggcgcccg aaggtcctcc ggaggcccgg cattctgcac
     2701 gcttcaaaag cgcacgtctg ccgcgctgtt ctcctcttcc tcatctccgg gcctttcgac
     2761 catcgccgcc accatggata cctacgccgg agcctacgac agacagagcc gggagagaga
     2821 gaacagcagc gccgccagcc ccgccaccca gagaagcgcc aacgaggata aggccgccga
     2881 tctgcagaga gaggtggaga gggacggcgg cagattcaga tttgtgggcc acttcagcga
     2941 ggcccctggc accagcgcct tcggcaccgc cgagagaccc gagttcgaga gaatcctgaa
     3001 cgagtgtagg gccggcaggc tgaacatgat catcgtgtac gacgtgtccc ggttcagcag
     3061 gctgaaggtg atggacgcca tccctatcgt gtccgagctg ctggccctgg gcgtgaccat
     3121 cgtgtccacc caggaaggcg tctttagaca gggcaacgtg atggacctga tccacctgat
     3181 catgaggctg gacgccagcc acaaggagag cagcctgaag agcgccaaga tcctggacac
     3241 caagaacctg cagagggagc tgggcggcta tgtgggcggc aaggccccct acggcttcga
     3301 gctggtgtcc gagaccaagg agatcacccg gaacggcagg atggtgaacg tggtgatcaa
     3361 caagctggcc cacagcacca cccccctgac cggccccttc gagtttgagc ccgacgtgat
     3421 caggtggtgg tggcgggaga tcaagaccca caagcacctg cctttcaagc ccggcagcca
     3481 ggccgccatc caccccggca gcatcaccgg cctgtgtaag agaatggacg ccgacgccgt
     3541 gcccaccaga ggcgagacca tcggcaagaa aaccgccagc agcgcctggg accccgccac
     3601 cgtgatgaga atcctgaggg accctaggat cgccggcttc gccgccgagg tgatctacaa
     3661 gaagaagccc gacggcaccc ccaccaccaa gatcgagggc tacagaatcc agagagaccc
     3721 catcaccctg agacctgtgg agctggactg tggccctatc atcgagcctg ccgagtggta
     3781 cgagctgcag gcctggctgg acggcagagg cagaggcaag ggcctgagca gaggccaggc
     3841 catcctgagc gccatggaca agctgtactg tgagtgtggc gccgtgatga ccagcaagag
     3901 aggcgaggag agcatcaagg acagctaccg gtgccggaga agaaaggtgg tggaccccag
     3961 cgcccctggc cagcacgagg gcacctgtaa tgtgagcatg gccgccctgg acaagttcgt
     4021 ggccgagcgg atcttcaaca agatccggca cgccgagggc gacgaggaga ccctggccct
     4081 gctgtgggag gccgccagaa gattcggcaa gctgaccgag gcccccgaga agagcggcga
     4141 gagggccaac ctggtggccg agagagccga cgccctgaac gccctggagg agctgtacga
     4201 ggacagagcc gccggagcct atgacggccc tgtgggcagg aagcacttca gaaagcagca
     4261 ggccgccctg accctgagac agcagggcgc cgaggaaaga ctggccgagc tggaggccgc
     4321 cgaggcccct aagctgcccc tggatcagtg gttccccgag gatgccgacg ccgaccccac
     4381 cggccccaag tcctggtggg gcagagccag cgtggacgac aagagggtgt tcgtgggcct
     4441 gttcgtggat aagatcgtgg tgaccaagag caccaccggc aggggccagg gcacccccat
     4501 cgagaagaga gccagcatca cctgggccaa gcctcccacc gacgacgacg aggatgacgc
     4561 ccaggacggc accgaggacg tggccgcccc taagaaaaag cggaaagtgt gatagatcta
     4621 gagctcgctg atcagcctcg actgtgcctt ctagttgcca gccatctgtt gtttgcccct
     4681 cccccgtgcc ttccttgacc ctggaaggtg ccactcccac tgtcctttcc taataaaatg
     4741 aggaaattgc atcgcattgt ctgagtaggt gtcattctat tctggggggt ggggtggggc
     4801 aggacagcaa gggggaggat tgggaagaca atagcaggca tgctggggat gcggtgggct
     4861 ctatggcttc tgaggcggaa agaaccagct ggggctcgag atccactagt tctagcctcg
     4921 aggctagagc ggccgccacc gcggtggagc tccaattcgc cctatagtga gtcgtattac
     4981 gcgcgctcac tggccgtcgt tttacaacgt cgtgactggg aaaaccctgg cgttacccaa
     5041 cttaatcgcc ttgcagcaca tccccctttc gccagctggc gtaatagcga agaggcccgc
     5101 accgatcgcc cttcccaaca gttgcgcagc ctgaatggcg aatggaaatt gtaagcgtta
     5161 atattttgtt aaaattcgcg ttaaattttt gttaaatcag ctcatttttt aaccaatagg
     5221 ccgaaatcgg caaaatccct tataaatcaa aagaatagac cgagataggg ttgagtgttg
     5281 ttccagtttg gaacaagagt ccactattaa agaacgtgga ctccaacgtc aaaggnnnnn
     5341 nnnnnnnnnn nnnnnnnnnn nnnnnnnnnn nnnnnnnnnn nnnntnnnnn nnnnnnnnnn
     5401 nnnnnnnnnn nnnnnnnnnn nnnnnnnnnn nnnnnnnnnn nnnnnnnnnn nnnnnnnnnn
     5461 nnnnnnnnnn nnnnnngnnn nnnnnnnnnn nnnnnnnnnn nnnnnnnnnn nnnnnnnnnn
     5521 nnnnnnnnnn nnnnnnnnnn nnnnnnnnnn nnnnnnnnnn nnnnnnnnnn nnnnnnnnnn
     5581 nnnnnnnnnn nnnnnnnnnn ncag
//
