>Addgene plasmid #13795 | pPGKPhiC31obpA | addgene full sequence | sequence record 498728 | Addgene NGS Result
GTGGCACTTTTCGGGGAAATGTGCGCGGAACCCCTATTTGTTTATTTTTCTAAATACATTCAAATATGTA
TCCGCTCATGAGACAATAACCCTGATAAATGCTTCAATAATATTGAAAAAGGAAGAGTATGAGTATTCAA
CATTTCCGTGTCGCCCTTATTCCCTTTTTTGCGGCATTTTGCCTTCCTGTTTTTGCTCACCCAGAAACGC
TGGTGAAAGTAAAAGATGCTGAAGATCAGTTGGGTGCACGAGTGGGTTACATCGAACTGGATCTCAACAG
CGGTAAGATCCTTGAGAGTTTTCGCCCCGAAGAACGTTTTCCAATGATGAGCACTTTTAAAGTTCTGCTA
TGTGGCGCGGTATTATCCCGTATTGACGCCGGGCAAGAGCAACTCGGTCGCCGCATACACTATTCTCAGA
ATGACTTGGTTGAGTACTCACCAGTCACAGAAAAGCATCTTACGGATGGCATGACAGTAAGAGAATTATG
CAGTGCTGCCATAACCATGAGTGATAACACTGCGGCCAACTTACTTCTGACAACGATCGGAGGACCGAAG
GAGCTAACCGCTTTTTTGCACAACATGGGGGATCATGTAACTCGCCTTGATCGTTGGGAACCGGAGCTGA
ATGAAGCCATACCAAACGACGAGCGTGACACCACGATGCCTGTAGCAATGGCAACAACGTTGCGCAAACT
ATTAACTGGCGAACTACTTACTCTAGCTTCCCGGCAACAATTAATAGACTGGATGGAGGCGGATAAAGTT
GCAGGACCACTTCTGCGCTCGGCCCTTCCGGCTGGCTGGTTTATTGCTGATAAATCTGGAGCCGGTGAGC
GTGGGTCTCGCGGTATCATTGCAGCACTGGGGCCAGATGGTAAGCCCTCCCGTATCGTAGTTATCTACAC
GACGGGGAGTCAGGCAACTATGGATGAACGAAATAGACAGATCGCTGAGATAGGTGCCTCACTGATTAAG
CATTGGTAACTGTCAGACCAAGTTTACTCATATATACTTTAGATTGATTTAAAACTTCATTTTTAATTTA
AAAGGATCTAGGTGAAGATCCTTTTTGATAATCTCATGACCAAAATCCCTTAACGTGAGTTTTCGTTCCA
CTGAGCGTCAGACCCCGTAGAAAAGATCAAAGGATCTTCTTGAGATCCTTTTTTTCTGCGCGTAATCTGC
TGCTTGCAAACAAAAAAACCACCGCTACCAGCGGTGGTTTGTTTGCCGGATCAAGAGCTACCAACTCTTT
TTCCGAAGGTAACTGGCTTCAGCAGAGCGCAGATACCAAATACTGTTCTTCTAGTGTAGCCGTAGTTAGG
CCACCACTTCAAGAACTCTGTAGCACCGCCTACATACCTCGCTCTGCTAATCCTGTTACCAGTGGCTGCT
GCCAGTGGCGATAAGTCGTGTCTTACCGGGTTGGACTCAAGACGATAGTTACCGGATAAGGCGCAGCGGT
CGGGCTGAACGGGGGGTTCGTGCACACAGCCCAGCTTGGAGCGAACGACCTACACCGAACTGAGATACCT
ACAGCGTGAGCTATGAGAAAGCGCCACGCTTCCCGAAGGGAGAAAGGCGGACAGGTATCCGGTAAGCGGC
AGGGTCGGAACAGGAGAGCGCACGAGGGAGCTTCCAGGGGGAAACGCCTGGTATCTTTATAGTCCTGTCG
GGTTTCGCCACCTCTGACTTGAGCGTCGATTTTTGTGATGCTCGTCAGGGGGGCGGAGCCTATGGAAAAA
CGCCAGCAACGCGGCCTTTTTACGGTTCCTGGCCTTTTGCTGGCCTTTTGCTCACATGTTCTTTCCTGCG
TTATCCCCTGATTCTGTGGATAACCGTATTACCGCCTTTGAGTGAGCTGATACCGCTCGCCGCAGCCGAA
CGACCGAGCGCAGCGAGTCAGTGAGCGAGGAAGCGGAAGAGCGCCCAATACGCAAACCGCCTCTCCCCGC
GCGTTGGCCGATTCATTAATGCAGCTGGCACGACAGGTTTCCCGACTGGAAAGCGGGCAGTGAGCGCAAC
GCAATTAATGTGAGTTAGCTCACTCATTAGGCACCCCAGGCTTTACACTTTATGCTTCCGGCTCGTATGT
TGTGTGGAATTGTGAGCGGATAACAATTTCACACAGGAAACAGCTATGACCATGATTACGCCAAGCTCGA
AATTAACCCTCACTAAAGGGAACAAAAGCTGGTACCGGGCCCCCCCTCGAGGTCGACGGTATCGATAAGC
TTGATATCGAATTCTACCGGGTAGGGGAGGCGCTTTTCCCAAGGCAGTCTGGAGCATGCGCTTTAGCAGC
CCCGCTGGGCACTTGGCGCTACACAAGTGGCCTCTGGCCTCGCACACATTCCACATCCACCGGTAGGCGC
CAACCGGCTCCGTTCTTTGGTGGCCCCTTCGCGCCACCTTCTACTCCTCCCCTAGTCAGGAAGTTCCCCC
CCGCCCCGCAGCTCGCGTCGTGCAGGACGTGACAAATGGAAGTAGCACGTCTCACTAGTCTCGTGCAGAT
GGACAGCACCGCTGAGCAATGGAAGCGGGTAGGCCTTTGGGGCAGCGGCCAATAGCAGCTTTGCTCCTTC
GCTTTCTGGGCTCAGAGGCTGGGAAGGGGTGGGTCCGGGGGCGGGCTCAGGGGCGGGCTCAGGGGCGGGG
CGGGCGCCCGAAGGTCCTCCGGAGGCCCGGCATTCTGCACGCTTCAAAAGCGCACGTCTGCCGCGCTGTT
CTCCTCTTCCTCATCTCCGGGCCTTTCGACCATCGCCGCCACCATGGATACCTACGCCGGAGCCTACGAC
AGACAGAGCCGGGAGAGAGAGAACAGCAGCGCCGCCAGCCCCGCCACCCAGAGAAGCGCCAACGAGGATA
AGGCCGCCGATCTGCAGAGAGAGGTGGAGAGGGACGGCGGCAGATTCAGATTTGTGGGCCACTTCAGCGA
GGCCCCTGGCACCAGCGCCTTCGGCACCGCCGAGAGACCCGAGTTCGAGAGAATCCTGAACGAGTGTAGG
GCCGGCAGGCTGAACATGATCATCGTGTACGACGTGTCCCGGTTCAGCAGGCTGAAGGTGATGGACGCCA
TCCCTATCGTGTCCGAGCTGCTGGCCCTGGGCGTGACCATCGTGTCCACCCAGGAAGGCGTCTTTAGACA
GGGCAACGTGATGGACCTGATCCACCTGATCATGAGGCTGGACGCCAGCCACAAGGAGAGCAGCCTGAAG
AGCGCCAAGATCCTGGACACCAAGAACCTGCAGAGGGAGCTGGGCGGCTATGTGGGCGGCAAGGCCCCCT
ACGGCTTCGAGCTGGTGTCCGAGACCAAGGAGATCACCCGGAACGGCAGGATGGTGAACGTGGTGATCAA
CAAGCTGGCCCACAGCACCACCCCCCTGACCGGCCCCTTCGAGTTTGAGCCCGACGTGATCAGGTGGTGG
TGGCGGGAGATCAAGACCCACAAGCACCTGCCTTTCAAGCCCGGCAGCCAGGCCGCCATCCACCCCGGCA
GCATCACCGGCCTGTGTAAGAGAATGGACGCCGACGCCGTGCCCACCAGAGGCGAGACCATCGGCAAGAA
AACCGCCAGCAGCGCCTGGGACCCCGCCACCGTGATGAGAATCCTGAGGGACCCTAGGATCGCCGGCTTC
GCCGCCGAGGTGATCTACAAGAAGAAGCCCGACGGCACCCCCACCACCAAGATCGAGGGCTACAGAATCC
AGAGAGACCCCATCACCCTGAGACCTGTGGAGCTGGACTGTGGCCCTATCATCGAGCCTGCCGAGTGGTA
CGAGCTGCAGGCCTGGCTGGACGGCAGAGGCAGAGGCAAGGGCCTGAGCAGAGGCCAGGCCATCCTGAGC
GCCATGGACAAGCTGTACTGTGAGTGTGGCGCCGTGATGACCAGCAAGAGAGGCGAGGAGAGCATCAAGG
ACAGCTACCGGTGCCGGAGAAGAAAGGTGGTGGACCCCAGCGCCCCTGGCCAGCACGAGGGCACCTGTAA
TGTGAGCATGGCCGCCCTGGACAAGTTCGTGGCCGAGCGGATCTTCAACAAGATCCGGCACGCCGAGGGC
GACGAGGAGACCCTGGCCCTGCTGTGGGAGGCCGCCAGAAGATTCGGCAAGCTGACCGAGGCCCCCGAGA
AGAGCGGCGAGAGGGCCAACCTGGTGGCCGAGAGAGCCGACGCCCTGAACGCCCTGGAGGAGCTGTACGA
GGACAGAGCCGCCGGAGCCTATGACGGCCCTGTGGGCAGGAAGCACTTCAGAAAGCAGCAGGCCGCCCTG
ACCCTGAGACAGCAGGGCGCCGAGGAAAGACTGGCCGAGCTGGAGGCCGCCGAGGCCCCTAAGCTGCCCC
TGGATCAGTGGTTCCCCGAGGATGCCGACGCCGACCCCACCGGCCCCAAGTCCTGGTGGGGCAGAGCCAG
CGTGGACGACAAGAGGGTGTTCGTGGGCCTGTTCGTGGATAAGATCGTGGTGACCAAGAGCACCACCGGC
AGGGGCCAGGGCACCCCCATCGAGAAGAGAGCCAGCATCACCTGGGCCAAGCCTCCCACCGACGACGACG
AGGATGACGCCCAGGACGGCACCGAGGACGTGGCCGCCCCTAAGAAAAAGCGGAAAGTGTGATAGATCTA
GAGCTCGCTGATCAGCCTCGACTGTGCCTTCTAGTTGCCAGCCATCTGTTGTTTGCCCCTCCCCCGTGCC
TTCCTTGACCCTGGAAGGTGCCACTCCCACTGTCCTTTCCTAATAAAATGAGGAAATTGCATCGCATTGT
CTGAGTAGGTGTCATTCTATTCTGGGGGGTGGGGTGGGGCAGGACAGCAAGGGGGAGGATTGGGAAGACA
ATAGCAGGCATGCTGGGGATGCGGTGGGCTCTATGGCTTCTGAGGCGGAAAGAACCAGCTGGGGCTCGAG
ATCCACTAGTTCTAGCCTCGAGGCTAGAGCGGCCGCCACCGCGGTGGAGCTCCAATTCGCCCTATAGTGA
GTCGTATTACAATTCACTGGCCGTCGTTTTACAACGTCGTGACTGGGAAAACCCTGGCGTTACCCAACTT
AATCGCCTTGCAGCACATCCCCCTTTCGCCAGCTGGCGTAATAGCGAAGAGGCCCGCACCGATCGCCCTT
CCCAACAGTTGCGCAGCCTGAATGGCGAATGGAAATTGTAAGCGTTAATATTTTGTTAAAATTCGCGTTA
AATTTTTGTTAAATCAGCTCATTTTTTAACCAATAGGCCGAAATCGGCAAAATCCCTTATAAATCAAAAG
AATAGACCGAGATAGGGTTGAGTGTTGTTCCAGTTTGGAACAAGAGTCCACTATTAAAGAACGTGGACTC
CAACGTCAAAGG
[49 nt withheld, positions 5333-5381]
T
[91 nt withheld, positions 5383-5473]
G
[124 nt withheld, positions 5475-5598]
CAG
Features (pLannotate 1.2.2; 16 found; start..end, strand, type, name):
     24..128     +  promoter       AmpR promoter: bla
    129..989     +  CDS            AmpR: β-lactamase; bla; confers resistance to ampicillin, carbenicillin, and related antibiotics
   1160..1748    +  rep_origin     ori: high-copy-number ColE1/pMB1/pBR322/pUC origin of replication
   1931..2023    +  CDS            lacI (fragment): lac repressor; lacI; The lac repressor binds to the lac operator to inhibit transcription in E. coli. This inhibition can be relieved by adding lactose or isopropyl-β-D-thiogalactopyranoside (IPTG).
   2036..2057    +  protein_bind   CAP binding site: CAP binding activates transcription in the presence of cAMP. E. coli catabolite activator protein
   2072..2102    +  promoter       lac promoter: promoter for the E. coli lac operon
   2110..2126    +  protein_bind   lac operator: The lac repressor binds to the lac operator to inhibit transcription in E. coli. This inhibition can be relieved by adding lactose or isopropyl-β-D-thiogalactopyranoside (IPTG). lac repressor encoded by lacI
   2171..2189    +  promoter       T3 promoter: promoter for bacteriophage T3 RNA polymerase
   2201..2254    -  misc_feature   MCS (fragment): pBluescript multiple cloning site
   2259..2758    +  promoter       PGK promoter: mouse phosphoglycerate kinase 1 promoter
   4642..4866    +  polyA_signal   bGH poly(A) signal: bovine growth hormone polyadenylation signal
   4870..4891    +  promoter       SV40 promoter (fragment): SV40 enhancer and early promoter
   4924..4952    -  misc_feature   MCS (fragment): pBluescript multiple cloning site
   4961..4979    -  promoter       T7 promoter: promoter for bacteriophage T7 RNA polymerase
   4982..5139    +  CDS            lacZα (fragment): LacZα fragment of β-galactosidase; lacZ fragment
   5170..5598    -  rep_origin     f1 ori (sequence partly withheld): f1 bacteriophage origin of replication; arrow indicates direction of (+) strand synthesis
