[The description below was written by a language model from this plasmid's Addgene catalogue record, the feature table of its GenBank file and pLannotate feature annotations shown in this document.]
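Description:
pPGKPhiC31obpA is a mammalian expression plasmid of about 5.6 kb that produces PhiC31o, a mouse codon-optimized version of the phage PhiC31 integrase. The catalogue entry does not name the backbone. However, the annotated features (T3 and T7 promoters, fragments of a pBluescript multiple cloning site, lac promoter/operator and lacZα remnants, and an f1 origin) indicate a pBluescript-type cloning vector. It is propagated in E. coli at high copy from a ColE1/pUC-type origin and selected with ampicillin through the bla gene. The f1 origin could in principle support single-stranded DNA production. No mammalian selection marker or episomal replication element is annotated, so the plasmid appears suited to transient delivery rather than stable selection on its own.

The expression cassette sits between the T3 and T7 sites. A mouse phosphoglycerate kinase 1 (PGK) promoter, which is broadly active in mammalian cells, drives the integrase open reading frame. That frame is preceded by a Kozak consensus for efficient translation initiation and is fused at its C-terminus to an SV40 large T antigen nuclear localization signal, which should direct the bacteriophage enzyme to the nucleus. Transcripts are terminated and polyadenylated by the bovine growth hormone poly(A) signal, the "bpA" in the name. PhiC31 integrase is a serine recombinase that catalyses unidirectional recombination between attP and attB sites. The associated work concerns high-efficiency FLP and PhiC31 site-specific recombination in mammalian cells. The plasmid therefore serves as a source of recombinase for excision, integration or cassette exchange at att sites placed in mammalian, particularly mouse, genomes.
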