Addgene plasmid #13795: pPGKPhiC31obpA
Purpose: Expression of mouse codon-optimized PhiC31 recombinase with bovine growth hormone polyadenylation (bpA) sequence.
Depositing lab: Philippe Soriano. Depositing organization: Fred Hutchinson Cancer Center. Publication: High-efficiency FLP and PhiC31 site-specific recombination in mammalian cells. Raymond CS, Soriano P. PLoS One. 2007 Jan 17;2(1):e162. doi: 10.1371/journal.pone.0000162. PubMed 17225864.
Backbone
  Vector backbone: na
  Backbone size w/o insert (bp): 3800
  Vector type: Mammalian Expression
Growth in bacteria
  Bacterial resistance: Ampicillin, 100 μg/mL
  Growth temperature: 37°C
  Growth strain: DH5alpha
  Copy number: High Copy
Gene/Insert
  Gene/Insert name: PhiC31o (alt name: PhiC31)
  Insert size (bp): 1900
  Promoter: PGK
  Cloning method: Restriction Enzyme; 5′ cloning site See map (not destroyed); 3′ cloning site See map (not destroyed)
  Sequencing primers: 5′ mPGK-F; 3′ BGH-rev
Terms and licenses: Academic/Nonprofit Terms; Industry Terms: Not Available to Industry
Depositor comments: PhiC31o is a mouse codon-optimized PhiC31.
How to cite: pPGKPhiC31obpA was a gift from Philippe Soriano (Addgene plasmid # 13795 ; http://n2t.net/addgene:13795 ; RRID:Addgene_13795)
