>Addgene plasmid #13795 | pPGKPhiC31obpA | addgene partial sequence | sequence record 92347 | M13pUC-Rev 5'-AGCGGATAACAATTTCACACAGG-3'
AATTAACCCTCACTAAAGGGAACAAAAGCTGGTACCGGGCCCCCCCTCGAGGTCGACGGTATCGATAAGC
TTGATATCGAATTCTACCGGGTAGGGGAGGCGCTTTTCCCAAGGCAGTCTGGAGCATGCGCTTTAGCAGC
CCCGCTGGGCACTTGGCGCTACACAAGTGGCCTCTGGCCTCGCACACATTCCACATCCACCGGTAGGCGC
CAACCGGCTCCGTTCTTTGGTGGCCCCTTCGCGCCACCTTCTACTCCTCCCCTAGTCAGGAAGTTCCCCC
CCGCCCCGCAGCTCGCGTCGTGCAGGACGTGACAAATGGAAGTAGCACGTCTCACTAGTCTCGTGCAGAT
GGACAGCACCGCTGAGCAATGGAAGCGGGTAGGCCTTTGGGGCAGCGGCCAATAGCAGCTTTGCTCCTTC
GCTTTCTGGGCTCAGAGGCTGGGAAGGGGTGGGTCCGGGGGCGGGCTCAGGGGCGGGCTCAGGGGCGGGG
CGGGCGCCCGAAGGTCCTCCGGAGGCCCGGCATTCTGCACGCTTCAAAAGCGCACGTCTGCCGCGCTGTT
CTCCTCTTCCTCATCTCCGGGCCTTTCGACCATCGCCGCCACCATGGATACCTACGCCGGAGCCTACGAC
AGACAGAGCCGGGAGAGAGAGAACAGCAGCGCCGCCAGCCCCGCCACCCAGAGAAGCGCCAACGAGGATA
AGGCCGCCGATCTGCAGAGAGAGGTGGAGAGGGACGGCGGCAGATTCAGATTTGTGGGCCACTTCAGCGA
GGCCCCTGGCACCAGCGCCTTCGGCACCGCCGAGAGACCCGAGTTCGAGAGAATCCTGAACGAGTGTAGG
GCCGGCAGGCTGAACATGATCATCGTGTACGACGTGTCCCGGTTCA
