>Addgene plasmid #13795 | pPGKPhiC31obpA | addgene partial sequence | sequence record 99084 | mPGK-F 5'-cattctgcacgcttcaaaag-3'
CTCATCTCCGGGCCTTTCGACCATCGCCGCCACCATGGATACCTACGCCGGAGCCTACGACAGACAGAGC
CGGGAGAGAGAGAACAGCAGCGCCGCCAGCCCCGCCACCCAGAGAAGCGCCAACGAGGATAAGGCCGCCG
ATCTGCAGAGAGAGGTGGAGAGGGACGGCGGCAGATTCAGATTTGTGGGCCACTTCAGCGAGGCCCCTGG
CACCAGCGCCTTCGGCACCGCCGAGAGACCCGAGTTCGAGAGAATCCTGAACGAGTGTAGGGCCGGCAGG
CTGAACATGATCATCGTGTACGACGTGTCCCGGTTCAGCAGGCTGAAGGTGATGGACGCCATCCCTATCG
TGTCCGAGCTGCTGGCCCTGGGCGTGACCATCGTGTCCACCCAGGAAGGCGTCTTTAGACAGGGCAACGT
GATGGACCTGATCCACCTGATCATGAGGCTGGACGCCAGCCACAAGGAGAGCAGCCTGAAGAGCGCCAAG
ATCCTGGACACCAAGAACCTGCAGAGGGAGCTGGGCGGCTATGTGGGCGGCAAGGCCCCCTACGGCTTCG
AGCTGGTGTCCGAGACCAAGGAGATCACCCGGAACGGCAGGATGGTGAACGTGGTGATCAACAAGCTGGC
CCACAGCACCACCCCCCTGACCGGCCCCTTCGAGTTTGAGCCCGACGTGATCAGGTGGTGGTGGCGGGAG
ATCAAGACCCACAAGCACCTGCCTTTCAAGCCCGGCAGCCAGGCCGCCATCCACCCCGGCAGCATCACCG
GCCTGTGTAAGAGAATGGACGCCGACGCCGTGCCCACCAGAGGCGAGACCATCGG
