>Addgene plasmid #13795 | pPGKPhiC31obpA | addgene partial sequence | sequence record 99085 | BGH-rev 5'-TAGAAGGCACAGTCGAGG-3'
ACTTTCCGCTTTTTCTTAGGGGCGGCCACGTCCTCGGTGCCGTCCTGGGCGTCATCCTCGTCGTCGTCGG
TGGGAGGCTTGGCCCAGGTGATGCTGGCTCTCTTCTCGATGGGGGTGCCCTGGCCCCTGCCGGTGGTGCT
CTTGGTCACCACGATCTTATCCACGAACAGGCCCACGAACACCCTCTTGTCGTCCACGCTGGCTCTGCCC
CACCAGGACTTGGGGCCGGTGGGGTCGGCGTCGGCATCCTCGGGGAACCACTGATCCAGGGGCAGCTTAG
GGGCCTCGGCGGCCTCCAGCTCGGCCAGTCTTTCCTCGGCGCCCTGCTGTCTCAGGGTCAGGGCGGCCTG
CTGCTTTCTGAAGTGCTTCCTGCCCACAGGGCCGTCATAGGCTCCGGCGGCTCTGTCCTCGTACAGCTCC
TCCAGGGCGTTCAGGGCGTCGGCTCTCTCGGCCACCAGGTTGGCCCTCTCGCCGCTCTTCTCGGGGGCCT
CGGTCAGCTTGCCGAATCTTCTGGCGGCCTCCCACAGCAGGGCCAGGGTCTCCTCGTCGCCCTCGGCGTG
CCGGATCTTGTTGAAGATCCGCTCGGCCACGAACTTGTCCAGGGCGGCCATGCTCACATTACAGGTGCCC
TCGTGCTGGCCAGGGGCGCTGGGGTCCACCACCTTTCTTCTCCGGCACCGGTAGCTGTCCTTGATGCTCT
CCTCGCCTCTCTTGCTGGTCATCACGGCGCCACACTCACAGTACAGCTTGTCCATGGCGCTCAGGATGGC
CTGGCCTCTGCTCA
